>Addgene plasmid #23956 | mCherry-Parkin | depositor full sequence | sequence record 75569 | mCherry-Parkin sequence 6087 bps
TAGTTATTAATAGTAATCAATTACGGGGTCATTAGTTCATAGCCCATATATGGAGTTCCGCGTTACATAA
CTTACGGTAAATGGCCCGCCTGGCTGACCGCCCAACGACCCCCGCCCATTGACGTCAATAATGACGTATG
TTCCCATAGTAACGCCAATAGGGACTTTCCATTGACGTCAATGGGTGGAGTATTTACGGTAAACTGCCCA
CTTGGCAGTACATCAAGTGTATCATATGCCAAGTACGCCCCCTATTGACGTCAATGACGGTAAATGGCCC
GCCTGGCATTATGCCCAGTACATGACCTTATGGGACTTTCCTACTTGGCAGTACATCTACGTATTAGTCA
TCGCTATTACCATGGTGATGCGGTTTTGGCAGTACATCAATGGGCGTGGATAGCGGTTTGACTCACGGGG
ATTTCCAAGTCTCCACCCCATTGACGTCAATGGGAGTTTGTTTTGGCACCAAAATCAACGGGACTTTCCA
AAATGTCGTAACAACTCCGCCCCATTGACGCAAATGGGCGGTAGGCGTGTACGGTGGGAGGTCTATATAA
GCAGAGCTGGTTTAGTGAACCGTCAGATCCGCTAGCGCTACCGGTCGCCACCATGGTGAGCAAGGGCGAG
GAGGATAACATGGCCATCATCAAGGAGTTCATGCGCTTCAAGGTGCACATGGAGGGCTCCGTGAACGGCC
ACGAGTTCGAGATCGAGGGCGAGGGCGAGGGCCGCCCCTACGAGGGCACCCAGACCGCCAAGCTGAAGGT
GACCAAGGGTGGCCCCCTGCCCTTCGCCTGGGACATCCTGTCCCCTCAGTTCATGTACGGCTCCAAGGCC
TACGTGAAGCACCCCGCCGACATCCCCGACTACTTGAAGCTGTCCTTCCCCGAGGGCTTCAAGTGGGAGC
GCGTGATGAACTTCGAGGACGGCGGCGTGGTGACCGTGACCCAGGACTCCTCCCTGCAGGACGGCGAGTT
CATCTACAAGGTGAAGCTGCGCGGCACCAACTTCCCCTCCGACGGCCCCGTAATGCAGAAGAAGACCATG
GGCTGGGAGGCCTCCTCCGAGCGGATGTACCCCGAGGACGGCGCCCTGAAGGGCGAGATCAAGCAGAGGC
TGAAGCTGAAGGACGGCGGCCACTACGACGCTGAGGTCAAGACCACCTACAAGGCCAAGAAGCCCGTGCA
GCTGCCCGGCGCCTACAACGTCAACATCAAGTTGGACATCACCTCCCACAACGAGGACTACACCATCGTG
GAACAGTACGAACGCGCCGAGGGCCGCCACTCCACCGGCGGCATGGACGAGCTGTACAAGTCCGGACTCA
GATCTCGAGCTCAAGCTTTGATAGTGTTTGTCAGGTTCAACTCCAGCCATGGTTTCCCAGTGGAGGTCGA
TTCTGACACCAGCATCTTCCAGCTCAAGGAGGTGGTTGCTAAGCGACAGGGGGTTCCGGCTGACCAGTTG
CGTGTGATTTTCGCAGGGAAGGAGCTGAGGAATGACTGGACTGTGCAGAATTGTGACCTGGATCAGCAGA
GCATTGTTCACATTGTGCAGAGACCGTGGAGAAAAGGTCAAGAAATGAATGCAACTGGAGGCGACGACCC
CAGAAACGCGGCGGGAGGCTGTGAGCGGGAGCCCCAGAGCTTGACTCGGGTGGACCTCAGCAGCTCAGTC
CTCCCAGGAGACTCTGTGGGGCTGGCTGTCATTCTGCACACTGACAGCAGGAAGGACTCACCACCAGCTG
GAAGTCCAGCAGGTAGATCAATCTACAACAGCTTTTATGTGTATTGCAAAGGCCCCTGTCAAAGAGTGCA
GCCGGGAAAACTCAGGGTACAGTGCAGCACCTGCAGGCAGGCAACGCTCACCTTGACCCAGGGTCCATCT
TGCTGGGATGATGTTTTAATTCCAAACCGGATGAGTGGTGAATGCCAATCCCCACACTGCCCTGGGACTA
GTGCAGAATTTTTCTTTAAATGTGGAGCACACCCCACCTCTGACAAGGAAACATCAGTAGCTTTGCACCT
GATCGCAACAAATAGTCGGAACATCACTTGCATTACGTGCACAGACGTCAGGAGCCCCGTCCTGGTTTTC
CAGTGCAACTCCCGCCACGTGATTTGCTTAGACTGTTTCCACTTATACTGTGTGACAAGACTCAATGATC
GGCAGTTTGTCCACGACCCTCAGCTTGGCTACTCCCTGCCTTGTGTGGCTGGCTGTCCCAACTCCTTGAT
TAAAGAGCTCCATCACTTCAGGATTCTGGGAGAAGAGCAGTACAACCGGTACCAGCAGTATGGTGCAGAG
GAGTGTGTCCTGCAGATGGGGGGCGTGTTATGCCCCCGCCCTGGCTGTGGAGCGGGGCTGCTGCCGGAGC
CTGACCAGAGGAAAGTCACCTGCGAAGGGGGCAATGGCCTGGGCTGTGGGTTTGCCTTCTGCCGGGAATG
TAAAGAAGCGTACCATGAAGGGGAGTGCAGTGCCGTATTTGAAGCCTCAGGAACAACTACTCAGGCCTAC
AGAGTCGATGAAAGAGCCGCCGAGCAGGCTCGTTGGGAAGCAGCCTCCAAAGAAACCATCAAGAAAACCA
CCAAGCCCTGTCCCCGCTGCCATGTACCAGTGGAAAAAAATGGAGGCTGCATGCACATGAAGTGTCCGCA
GCCCCAGTGCAGGCTCGAGTGGTGCTGGAACTGTGGCTGCGAGTGGAACCGCGTCTGCATGGGGGACCAC
TGGTTCGACGTGTAAGGATCCACCGGATCTAGATAACTGATCATAATCAGCCATACCACATTTGTAGAGG
TTTTACTTGCTTTAAAAAACCTCCCACACCTCCCCCTGAACCTGAAACATAAAATGAATGCAATTGTTGT
TGTTAACTTGTTTATTGCAGCTTATAATGGTTACAAATAAAGCAATAGCATCACAAATTTCACAAATAAA
GCATTTTTTTCACTGCATTCTAGTTGTGGTTTGTCCAAACTCATCAATGTATCTTAACGCGTAAATTGTA
AGCGTTAATATTTTGTTAAAATTCGCGTTAAATTTTTGTTAAATCAGCTCATTTTTTAACCAATAGGCCG
AAATCGGCAAAATCCCTTATAAATCAAAAGAATAGACCGAGATAGGGT
[37 nt withheld, positions 3129-3165]
AAAGAACGTGGACTCCAACGTCAAAGG
[49 nt withheld, positions 3193-3241]
T
[91 nt withheld, positions 3243-3333]
G
[124 nt withheld, positions 3335-3458]
CAGGTGGCACTTTTCGGGGAAATGTGCGCGGAACCCCTATTTGTTTATTTTTCTAAATACATTCAAATAT
GTATCCGCTCATGAGACAATAACCCTGATAAATGCTTCAATAATATTGAAAAAGGAAGAGTCCTGAGGCG
GAAAGAACCAGCTGTGGAATGTGTGTCAGTTAGGGTGTGGAAAGTCCCCAGGCTCCCCAGCAGGCAGAAG
TATGCAAAGCATGCATCTCAATTAGTCAGCAACCAGGTGTGGAAAGTCCCCAGGCTCCCCAGCAGGCAGA
AGTATGCAAAGCATGCATCTCAATTAGTCAGCAACCATAGTCCCGCCCCTAACTCCGCCCATCCCGCCCC
TAACTCCGCCCAGTTCCGCCCATTCTCCGCCCCATGGCTGACTAATTTTTTTTATTTATGCAGAGGCCGA
GGCCGCCTCGGCCTCTGAGCTATTCCAGAAGTAGTGAGGAGGCTTTTTTGGAGGCCTAGGCTTTTGCAAA
GATCGATCAAGAGACAGGATGAGGATCGTTTCGCATGATTGAACAAGATGGATTGCACGCAGGTTCTCCG
GCCGCTTGGGTGGAGAGGCTATTCGGCTATGACTGGGCACAACAGACAATCGGCTGCTCTGATGCCGCCG
TGTTCCGGCTGTCAGCGCAGGGGCGCCCGGTTCTTTTTGTCAAGACCGACCTGTCCGGTGCCCTGAATGA
ACTGCAAGACGAGGCAGCGCGGCTATCGTGGCTGGCCACGACGGGCGTTCCTTGCGCAGCTGTGCTCGAC
GTTGTCACTGAAGCGGGAAGGGACTGGCTGCTATTGGGCGAAGTGCCGGGGCAGGATCTCCTGTCATCTC
ACCTTGCTCCTGCCGAGAAAGTATCCATCATGGCTGATGCAATGCGGCGGCTGCATACGCTTGATCCGGC
TACCTGCCCATTCGACCACCAAGCGAAACATCGCATCGAGCGAGCACGTACTCGGATGGAAGCCGGTCTT
GTCGATCAGGATGATCTGGACGAAGAGCATCAGGGGCTCGCGCCAGCCGAACTGTTCGCCAGGCTCAAGG
CGAGCATGCCCGACGGCGAGGATCTCGTCGTGACCCATGGCGATGCCTGCTTGCCGAATATCATGGTGGA
AAATGGCCGCTTTTCTGGATTCATCGACTGTGGCCGGCTGGGTGTGGCGGACCGCTATCAGGACATAGCG
TTGGCTACCCGTGATATTGCTGAAGAGCTTGGCGGCGAATGGGCTGACCGCTTCCTCGTGCTTTACGGTA
TCGCCGCTCCCGATTCGCAGCGCATCGCCTTCTATCGCCTTCTTGACGAGTTCTTCTGAGCGGGACTCTG
GGGTTCGAAATGACCGACCAAGCGACGCCCAACCTGCCATCACGAGATTTCGATTCCACCGCCGCCTTCT
ATGAAAGGTTGGGCTTCGGAATCGTTTTCCGGGACGCCGGCTGGATGATCCTCCAGCGCGGGGATCTCAT
GCTGGAGTTCTTCGCCCACCCTAGGGGGAGGCTAACTGAAACACGGAAGGAGACAATACCGGAAGGAACC
CGCGCTATGACGGCAATAAAAAGACAGAATAAAACGCACGGTGTTGGGTCGTTTGTTCATAAACGCGGGG
TTCGGTCCCAGGGCTGGCACTCTGTCGATACCCCACCGAGACCCCATTGGGGCCAATACGCCCGCGTTTC
TTCCTTTTCCCCACCCCACCCCCCAAGTTCGGGTGAAGGCCCAGGGCTCGCAGCCAACGTCGGGGCGGCA
GGCCCTGCCATAGCCTCAGGTTACTCATATATACTTTAGATTGATTTAAAACTTCATTTTTAATTTAAAA
GGATCTAGGTGAAGATCCTTTTTGATAATCTCATGACCAAAATCCCTTAACGTGAGTTTTCGTTCCACTG
AGCGTCAGACCCCGTAGAAAAGATCAAAGGATCTTCTTGAGATCCTTTTTTTCTGCGCGTAATCTGCTGC
TTGCAAACAAAAAAACCACCGCTACCAGCGGTGGTTTGTTTGCCGGATCAAGAGCTACCAACTCTTTTTC
CGAAGGTAACTGGCTTCAGCAGAGCGCAGATACCAAATACTGTCCTTCTAGTGTAGCCGTAGTTAGGCCA
CCACTTCAAGAACTCTGTAGCACCGCCTACATACCTCGCTCTGCTAATCCTGTTACCAGTGGCTGCTGCC
AGTGGCGATAAGTCGTGTCTTACCGGGTTGGACTCAAGACGATAGTTACCGGATAAGGCGCAGCGGTCGG
GCTGAACGGGGGGTTCGTGCACACAGCCCAGCTTGGAGCGAACGACCTACACCGAACTGAGATACCTACA
GCGTGAGCTATGAGAAAGCGCCACGCTTCCCGAAGGGAGAAAGGCGGACAGGTATCCGGTAAGCGGCAGG
GTCGGAACAGGAGAGCGCACGAGGGAGCTTCCAGGGGGAAACGCCTGGTATCTTTATAGTCCTGTCGGGT
TTCGCCACCTCTGACTTGAGCGTCGATTTTTGTGATGCTCGTCAGGGGGGCGGAGCCTATGGAAAAACGC
CAGCAACGCGGCCTTTTTACGGTTCCTGGCCTTTTGCTGGCCTTTTGCTCACATGTTCTTTCCTGCGTTA
TCCCCTGATTCTGTGGATAACCGTATTACCGCCATGCAT
Features (pLannotate 1.2.2; 15 found; start..end, strand, type, name):
     61..364     +  enhancer       CMV enhancer: human cytomegalovirus immediate early enhancer
    365..568     +  promoter       CMV promoter: human cytomegalovirus (CMV) immediate early promoter
    613..1320    +  CDS            mCherry: mCherry is a basic (constitutively fluorescent) red fluorescent protein published in 2004, derived from Discosoma sp.. It is reported to be a very rapidly-maturing monomer with low acid sensitivity.
   1321..1348    +  misc_feature   MCS (fragment): multiple cloning site
   1348..2742    +  CDS            PRKN: PRKN_HUMAN - Also known as PARK2. Experimental evidence at protein level: Swiss-Prot protein existence level 1. Functions within a multiprotein E3 ubiquitin ligase complex, catalyzing the covalent attachment of ubiquitin moieties onto substrate proteins (PubMed:10888878, PubMed:10973942, PubMed:11431533, PubMed:12150907, PubMed:12628165, PubMed:15105460, PubMed:16135753, PubMed:21376232, PubMed:21532592, PubMed:23754282, PubMed:23620051, PubMed:24660806, PubMed:24751536, PubMed:32047033, PubMed:29311685, PubMed:22396657). Substrates include SYT11 and VDAC1 (PubMed:32047033, PubMed:29311685). O
   2768..2852    +  CDS            large T antigen (fragment): large T antigen from SV40 (simian virus 40)
   2875..2996    +  polyA_signal   SV40 poly(A) signal: SV40 polyadenylation signal
   3030..3458    -  rep_origin     f1 ori (sequence partly withheld): f1 bacteriophage origin of replication; arrow indicates direction of (+) strand synthesis
   3485..3589    +  promoter       AmpR promoter: bla
   3591..3948    +  promoter       SV40 promoter: SV40 enhancer and early promoter
   3983..4777    +  CDS            NeoR/KanR: aminoglycoside phosphotransferase from Tn5; aph(3')-II (or nptII); confers resistance to neomycin, kanamycin, and G418 (Geneticin®)
   4798..4950    +  CDS            ble (fragment): BLE_KLEPN - Experimental evidence at protein level: Swiss-Prot protein existence level 1. Binding protein with a strong affinity to the bleomycin family of antibiotics. Binds to CL990; an antimitotic-antibiotic compound. From Klebsiella pneumoniae.
   5009..5056    +  polyA_signal   HSV TK poly(A) signal: herpes simplex virus thymidine kinase polyadenylation signal (Cole and Stacy, 1985)
   5147..5163    -  polyA_signal   bGH poly(A) signal (fragment): bovine growth hormone polyadenylation signal
   5385..5973    +  rep_origin     ori: high-copy-number ColE1/pMB1/pBR322/pUC origin of replication
