>Addgene plasmid #23956 | mCherry-Parkin | addgene full sequence | sequence record 215244 | Addgene NGS Result
TTCTTTCCTGCGTTATCCCCTGATTCTGTGGATAACCGTATTACCGCCATGCATTAGTTATTAATAGTAA
TCAATTACGGGGTCATTAGTTCATAGCCCATATATGGAGTTCCGCGTTACATAACTTACGGTAAATGGCC
CGCCTGGCTGACCGCCCAACGACCCCCGCCCATTGACGTCAATAATGACGTATGTTCCCATAGTAACGCC
AATAGGGACTTTCCATTGACGTCAATGGGTGGAGTATTTACGGTAAACTGCCCACTTGGCAGTACATCAA
GTGTATCATATGCCAAGTACGCCCCCTATTGACGTCAATGACGGTAAATGGCCCGCCTGGCATTATGCCC
AGTACATGACCTTATGGGACTTTCCTACTTGGCAGTACATCTACGTATTAGTCATCGCTATTACCATGGT
GATGCGGTTTTGGCAGTACATCAATGGGCGTGGATAGCGGTTTGACTCACGGGGATTTCCAAGTCTCCAC
CCCATTGACGTCAATGGGAGTTTGTTTTGGCACCAAAATCAACGGGACTTTCCAAAATGTCGTAACAACT
CCGCCCCATTGACGCAAATGGGCGGTAGGCGTGTACGGTGGGAGGTCTATATAAGCAGAGCTGGTTTAGT
GAACCGTCAGATCCGCTAGCGCTACCGGTCGCCACCATGGTGAGCAAGGGCGAGGAGGATAACATGGCCA
TCATCAAGGAGTTCATGCGCTTCAAGGTGCACATGGAGGGCTCCGTGAACGGCCACGAGTTCGAGATCGA
GGGCGAGGGCGAGGGCCGCCCCTACGAGGGCACCCAGACCGCCAAGCTGAAGGTGACCAAGGGTGGCCCC
CTGCCCTTCGCCTGGGACATCCTGTCCCCTCAGTTCATGTACGGCTCCAAGGCCTACGTGAAGCACCCCG
CCGACATCCCCGACTACTTGAAGCTGTCCTTCCCCGAGGGCTTCAAGTGGGAGCGCGTGATGAACTTCGA
GGACGGCGGCGTGGTGACCGTGACCCAGGACTCCTCCCTGCAGGACGGCGAGTTCATCTACAAGGTGAAG
CTGCGCGGCACCAACTTCCCCTCCGACGGCCCCGTAATGCAGAAGAAGACCATGGGCTGGGAGGCCTCCT
CCGAGCGGATGTACCCCGAGGACGGCGCCCTGAAGGGCGAGATCAAGCAGAGGCTGAAGCTGAAGGACGG
CGGCCACTACGACGCTGAGGTCAAGACCACCTACAAGGCCAAGAAGCCCGTGCAGCTGCCCGGCGCCTAC
AACGTCAACATCAAGTTGGACATCACCTCCCACAACGAGGACTACACCATCGTGGAACAGTACGAACGCG
CCGAGGGCCGCCACTCCACCGGCGGCATGGACGAGCTGTACAAGTCCGGACTCAGATCTCGAGCTCAAGC
TTTGATAGTGTTTGTCAGGTTCAACTCCAGCCATGGTTTCCCAGTGGAGGTCGATTCTGACACCAGCATC
TTCCAGCTCAAGGAGGTGGTTGCTAAGCGACAGGGGGTTCCGGCTGACCAGTTGCGTGTGATTTTCGCAG
GGAAGGAGCTGAGGAATGACTGGACTGTGCAGAATTGTGACCTGGATCAGCAGAGCATTGTTCACATTGT
GCAGAGACCGTGGAGAAAAGGTCAAGAAATGAATGCAACTGGAGGCGACGACCCCAGAAACGCGGCGGGA
GGCTGTGAGCGGGAGCCCCAGAGCTTGACTCGGGTGGACCTCAGCAGCTCAGTCCTCCCAGGAGACTCTG
TGGGGCTGGCTGTCATTCTGCACACTGACAGCAGGAAGGACTCACCACCAGCTGGAAGTCCAGCAGGTAG
ATCAATCTACAACAGCTTTTATGTGTATTGCAAAGGCCCCTGTCAAAGAGTGCAGCCGGGAAAACTCAGG
GTACAGTGCAGCACCTGCAGGCAGGCAACGCTCACCTTGACCCAGGGTCCATCTTGCTGGGATGATGTTT
TAATTCCAAACCGGATGAGTGGTGAATGCCAATCCCCACACTGCCCTGGGACTAGTGCAGAATTTTTCTT
TAAATGTGGAGCACACCCCACCTCTGACAAGGAAACATCAGTAGCTTTGCACCTGATCGCAACAAATAGT
CGGAACATCACTTGCATTACGTGCACAGACGTCAGGAGCCCCGTCCTGGTTTTCCAGTGCAACTCCCGCC
ACGTGATTTGCTTAGACTGTTTCCACTTATACTGTGTGACAAGACTCAATGATCGGCAGTTTGTCCACGA
CCCTCAGCTTGGCTACTCCCTGCCTTGTGTGGCTGGCTGTCCCAACTCCTTGATTAAAGAGCTCCATCAC
TTCAGGATTCTGGGAGAAGAGCAGTACAACCGGTACCAGCAGTATGGTGCAGAGGAGTGTGTCCTGCAGA
TGGGGGGCGTGTTATGCCCCCGCCCTGGCTGTGGAGCGGGGCTGCTGCCGGAGCCTGACCAGAGGAAAGT
CACCTGCGAAGGGGGCAATGGCCTGGGCTGTGGGTTTGCCTTCTGCCGGGAATGTAAAGAAGCGTACCAT
GAAGGGGAGTGCAGTGCCGTATTTGAAGCCTCAGGAACAACTACTCAGGCCTACAGAGTCGATGAAAGAG
CCGCCGAGCAGGCTCGTTGGGAAGCAGCCTCCAAAGAAACCATCAAGAAAACCACCAAGCCCTGTCCCCG
CTGCCATGTACCAGTGGAAAAAAATGGAGGCTGCATGCACATGAAGTGTCCGCAGCCCCAGTGCAGGCTC
GAGTGGTGCTGGAACTGTGGCTGCGAGTGGAACCGCGTCTGCATGGGGGACCACTGGTTCGACGTGTAAG
GATCCACCGGATCTAGATAACTGATCATAATCAGCCATACCACATTTGTAGAGGTTTTACTTGCTTTAAA
AAACCTCCCACACCTCCCCCTGAACCTGAAACATAAAATGAATGCAATTGTTGTTGTTAACTTGTTTATT
GCAGCTTATAATGGTTACAAATAAAGCAATAGCATCACAAATTTCACAAATAAAGCATTTTTTTCACTGC
ATTCTAGTTGTGGTTTGTCCAAACTCATCAATGTATCTTAACGCGTAAATTGTAAGCGTTAATATTTTGT
TAAAATTCGCGTTAAATTTTTGTTAAATCAGCTCATTTTTTAACCAATAGGCCGAAATCGGCAAAATCCC
TTATAAATCAAAAGAATAGACCGAGATAGGGT
[37 nt withheld, positions 3183-3219]
AAAGAACGTGGACTCCAACGTCAAAGG
[49 nt withheld, positions 3247-3295]
T
[91 nt withheld, positions 3297-3387]
G
[124 nt withheld, positions 3389-3512]
CAGGTGGCACTTTTCGGGGAAATGTGCGCGGAACCCCTATTTGTTTATTTTTCTAAATACATTCAAATAT
GTATCCGCTCATGAGACAATAACCCTGATAAATGCTTCAATAATATTGAAAAAGGAAGAGTCCTGAGGCG
GAAAGAACCAGCTGTGGAATGTGTGTCAGTTAGGGTGTGGAAAGTCCCCAGGCTCCCCAGCAGGCAGAAG
TATGCAAAGCATGCATCTCAATTAGTCAGCAACCAGGTGTGGAAAGTCCCCAGGCTCCCCAGCAGGCAGA
AGTATGCAAAGCATGCATCTCAATTAGTCAGCAACCATAGTCCCGCCCCTAACTCCGCCCATCCCGCCCC
TAACTCCGCCCAGTTCCGCCCATTCTCCGCCCCATGGCTGACTAATTTTTTTTATTTATGCAGAGGCCGA
GGCCGCCTCGGCCTCTGAGCTATTCCAGAAGTAGTGAGGAGGCTTTTTTGGAGGCCTAGGCTTTTGCAAA
GATCGATCAAGAGACAGGATGAGGATCGTTTCGCATGATTGAACAAGATGGATTGCACGCAGGTTCTCCG
GCCGCTTGGGTGGAGAGGCTATTCGGCTATGACTGGGCACAACAGACAATCGGCTGCTCTGATGCCGCCG
TGTTCCGGCTGTCAGCGCAGGGGCGCCCGGTTCTTTTTGTCAAGACCGACCTGTCCGGTGCCCTGAATGA
ACTGCAAGACGAGGCAGCGCGGCTATCGTGGCTGGCCACGACGGGCGTTCCTTGCGCAGCTGTGCTCGAC
GTTGTCACTGAAGCGGGAAGGGACTGGCTGCTATTGGGCGAAGTGCCGGGGCAGGATCTCCTGTCATCTC
ACCTTGCTCCTGCCGAGAAAGTATCCATCATGGCTGATGCAATGCGGCGGCTGCATACGCTTGATCCGGC
TACCTGCCCATTCGACCACCAAGCGAAACATCGCATCGAGCGAGCACGTACTCGGATGGAAGCCGGTCTT
GTCGATCAGGATGATCTGGACGAAGAGCATCAGGGGCTCGCGCCAGCCGAACTGTTCGCCAGGCTCAAGG
CGAGCATGCCCGACGGCGAGGATCTCGTCGTGACCCATGGCGATGCCTGCTTGCCGAATATCATGGTGGA
AAATGGCCGCTTTTCTGGATTCATCGACTGTGGCCGGCTGGGTGTGGCGGACCGCTATCAGGACATAGCG
TTGGCTACCCGTGATATTGCTGAAGAGCTTGGCGGCGAATGGGCTGACCGCTTCCTCGTGCTTTACGGTA
TCGCCGCTCCCGATTCGCAGCGCATCGCCTTCTATCGCCTTCTTGACGAGTTCTTCTGAGCGGGACTCTG
GGGTTCGAAATGACCGACCAAGCGACGCCCAACCTGCCATCACGAGATTTCGATTCCACCGCCGCCTTCT
ATGAAAGGTTGGGCTTCGGAATCGTTTTCCGGGACGCCGGCTGGATGATCCTCCAGCGCGGGGATCTCAT
GCTGGAGTTCTTCGCCCACCCTAGGGGGAGGCTAACTGAAACACGGAAGGAGACAATACCGGAAGGAACC
CGCGCTATGACGGCAATAAAAAGACAGAATAAAACGCACGGTGTTGGGTCGTTTGTTCATAAACGCGGGG
TTCGGTCCCAGGGCTGGCACTCTGTCGATACCCCACCGAGACCCCATTGGGGCCAATACGCCCGCGTTTC
TTCCTTTTCCCCACCCCACCCCCCAAGTTCGGGTGAAGGCCCAGGGCTCGCAGCCAACGTCGGGGCGGCA
GGCCCTGCCATAGCCTCAGGTTACTCATATATACTTTAGATTGATTTAAAACTTCATTTTTAATTTAAAA
GGATCTAGGTGAAGATCCTTTTTGATAATCTCATGACCAAAATCCCTTAACGTGAGTTTTCGTTCCACTG
AGCGTCAGACCCCGTAGAAAAGATCAAAGGATCTTCTTGAGATCCTTTTTTTCTGCGCGTAATCTGCTGC
TTGCAAACAAAAAAACCACCGCTACCAGCGGTGGTTTGTTTGCCGGATCAAGAGCTACCAACTCTTTTTC
CGAAGGTAACTGGCTTCAGCAGAGCGCAGATACCAAATACTGTTCTTCTAGTGTAGCCGTAGTTAGGCCA
CCACTTCAAGAACTCTGTAGCACCGCCTACATACCTCGCTCTGCTAATCCTGTTACCAGTGGCTGCTGCC
AGTGGCGATAAGTCGTGTCTTACCGGGTTGGACTCAAGACGATAGTTACCGGATAAGGCGCAGCGGTCGG
GCTGAACGGGGGGTTCGTGCACACAGCCCAGCTTGGAGCGAACGACCTACACCGAACTGAGATACCTACA
GCGTGAGCTATGAGAAAGCGCCACGCTTCCCGAAGGGAGAAAGGCGGACAGGTATCCGGTAAGCGGCAGG
GTCGGAACAGGAGAGCGCACGAGGGAGCTTCCAGGGGGAAACGCCTGGTATCTTTATAGTCCTGTCGGGT
TTCGCCACCTCTGACTTGAGCGTCGATTTTTGTGATGCTCGTCAGGGGGGCGGAGCCTATGGAAAAACGC
CAGCAACGCGGCCTTTTTACGGTTCCTGGCCTTTTGCTGGCCTTTTGCTCACATG
Features (pLannotate 1.2.2; 16 found; start..end, strand, type, name):
      1..47      +  rep_origin     RSF ori (fragment): Plasmids containing the RSF 1030 origin of replication can be propagated in E. coli cells that contain additional plasmids with compatible origins.
    115..418     +  enhancer       CMV enhancer: human cytomegalovirus immediate early enhancer
    419..622     +  promoter       CMV promoter: human cytomegalovirus (CMV) immediate early promoter
    667..1374    +  CDS            mCherry: mCherry is a basic (constitutively fluorescent) red fluorescent protein published in 2004, derived from Discosoma sp.. It is reported to be a very rapidly-maturing monomer with low acid sensitivity.
   1375..1402    +  misc_feature   MCS (fragment): multiple cloning site
   1402..2796    +  CDS            PRKN: PRKN_HUMAN - Also known as PARK2. Experimental evidence at protein level: Swiss-Prot protein existence level 1. Functions within a multiprotein E3 ubiquitin ligase complex, catalyzing the covalent attachment of ubiquitin moieties onto substrate proteins (PubMed:10888878, PubMed:10973942, PubMed:11431533, PubMed:12150907, PubMed:12628165, PubMed:15105460, PubMed:16135753, PubMed:21376232, PubMed:21532592, PubMed:23754282, PubMed:23620051, PubMed:24660806, PubMed:24751536, PubMed:32047033, PubMed:29311685, PubMed:22396657). Substrates include SYT11 and VDAC1 (PubMed:32047033, PubMed:29311685). O
   2822..2906    +  CDS            large T antigen (fragment): large T antigen from SV40 (simian virus 40)
   2929..3050    +  polyA_signal   SV40 poly(A) signal: SV40 polyadenylation signal
   3084..3512    -  rep_origin     f1 ori (sequence partly withheld): f1 bacteriophage origin of replication; arrow indicates direction of (+) strand synthesis
   3539..3643    +  promoter       AmpR promoter: bla
   3645..4002    +  promoter       SV40 promoter: SV40 enhancer and early promoter
   4037..4831    +  CDS            NeoR/KanR: aminoglycoside phosphotransferase from Tn5; aph(3')-II (or nptII); confers resistance to neomycin, kanamycin, and G418 (Geneticin®)
   4852..5004    +  CDS            ble (fragment): BLE_KLEPN - Experimental evidence at protein level: Swiss-Prot protein existence level 1. Binding protein with a strong affinity to the bleomycin family of antibiotics. Binds to CL990; an antimitotic-antibiotic compound. From Klebsiella pneumoniae.
   5063..5110    +  polyA_signal   HSV TK poly(A) signal: herpes simplex virus thymidine kinase polyadenylation signal (Cole and Stacy, 1985)
   5201..5217    -  polyA_signal   bGH poly(A) signal (fragment): bovine growth hormone polyadenylation signal
   5439..6027    +  rep_origin     ori: high-copy-number ColE1/pMB1/pBR322/pUC origin of replication
