[The description below was written by a language model from this plasmid's Addgene catalogue record and pLannotate feature annotations shown in this document.]
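Description:
mCherry-Parkin is a mammalian expression plasmid built on the mCherry-C1 backbone that produces human Parkin (PARK2/PRKN), an E3 ubiquitin ligase, as a fusion with the monomeric red fluorescent protein mCherry at its N terminus. The Parkin coding sequence was inserted between the HindIII and BamHI sites of the multiple cloning site downstream of mCherry, and both sites remain intact. The depositor notes that Parkin's first ATG was deleted, so translation starts at mCherry and reads through a short linker derived from the cloning site into Parkin. Transcription is driven by the human cytomegalovirus immediate early enhancer and promoter and terminated by the SV40 polyadenylation signal.

The plasmid replicates at high copy in E. coli from a ColE1/pUC-type origin and also carries an f1 phage origin. A single Tn5 aminoglycoside phosphotransferase gene (NeoR/KanR) serves both hosts. A bacterial bla-type promoter expresses it for kanamycin selection in E. coli, while the adjacent SV40 enhancer/early promoter and an HSV TK polyadenylation signal allow G418 selection of stably transfected mammalian cells. Both the depositor sequence and the repository's sequencing result are 6,087 nt and show the same arrangement of elements, differing only in the numbering start point. The small annotated fragments (RSF ori, large T antigen, ble, bGH poly(A)) look like partial matches within backbone sequence rather than functional parts.

The construct is used to visualise Parkin localisation in live or fixed mammalian cells. The associated study examined Parkin's selective recruitment to impaired mitochondria and its role in promoting their autophagy.
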