Addgene plasmid #23956: mCherry-Parkin
Purpose: Mammalian expression of human Park2 fused to mCherry
Depositing lab: Richard Youle. Depositing organization: National Institute of Neurological Disorders and Strokes (NINDS). Publication: Parkin is recruited selectively to impaired mitochondria and promotes their autophagy. Narendra D, Tanaka A, Suen DF, Youle RJ. J Cell Biol. 2008 Dec 1. 183(5):795-803. 10.1083/jcb.200809125 PubMed 19029340.
Backbone
  Vector backbone: mCherry-C1
  Backbone size w/o insert (bp): 4700
  Vector type: Mammalian Expression
  Selectable markers: Neomycin (select with G418)
Growth in bacteria
  Bacterial resistance: Kanamycin, 50 μg/mL
  Growth temperature: 37°C
  Growth strain: DH5alpha
  Copy number: High Copy
Gene/Insert
  Gene/Insert name: Park2 (alt name: Parkin)
  Species: H. sapiens (human)
  Insert size (bp): 1300
  GenBank ID: NM_004562
  Entrez Gene: PRKN (a.k.a. AR-JP, LPRS2, PARK2, PDJ)
  Tag / fusion protein: mCherry (N terminal on backbone)
  Cloning method: Restriction Enzyme; 5′ cloning site HindIII (not destroyed); 3′ cloning site BamH1 (not destroyed)
  Sequencing primers: 5′ n/a
Terms and licenses: Academic/Nonprofit Terms; Industry Terms: Not Available to Industry
Depositor comments: first ATG is deleted
How to cite: mCherry-Parkin was a gift from Richard Youle (Addgene plasmid # 23956 ; http://n2t.net/addgene:23956 ; RRID:Addgene_23956)
