>Addgene plasmid #23956 | mCherry-Parkin | addgene partial sequence | sequence record 82702 | mCherry-F 5'-ccccgtaatgcagaagaaga-3'
CGGATGTACCCCGAGGACGGCGCCCTGAAGGGCGAGATCAAGCAGAGGCTGAAGCTGAAGGACGGCGGCC
ACTACGACGCTGAGGTCAAGACCACCTACAAGGCCAAGAAGCCCGTGCAGCTGCCCGGCGCCTACAACGT
CAACATCAAGTTGGACATCACCTCCCACAACGAGGACTACACCATCGTGGAACAGTACGAACGCGCCGAG
GGCCGCCACTCCACCGGCGGCATGGACGAGCTGTACAAGTCCGGACTCAGATCTCGAGCTCAAGCTTTGA
TAGTGTTTGTCAGGTTCAACTCCAGCCATGGTTTCCCAGTGGAGGTCGATTCTGACACCAGCATCTTCCA
GCTCAAGGAGGTGGTTGCTAAGCGACAGGGGGTTCCGGCTGACCAGTTGCGTGTGATTTTCGCAGGGAAG
GAGCTGAGGAATGACTGGACTGTGCAGAATTGTGACCTGGATCAGCAGAGCATTGTTCACATTGTGCAGA
GACCGTGGAGAAAAGGTCAAGAAATGAATGCAACTGGAGGCGACGACCCCAGAAACGCGGCGGGAGGCTG
TGAGCGGGAGCCCCAGAGCTTGACTCGGGTGGACCTCAGCAGCTCAGTCCTCCCAGGAGACTCTGTGGGG
CTGGCTGTCATTCTGCACACTGACAGCAGGAAGGACTCACCACCAGCTGGAAGTCCAGCAGGTAGATCAA
TCTACAACAGCTTTTATGTGTATTGCAAAGGCCCCTGTCAAAGAGTGCAGCCGGGAAAACTCAGGGTACA
GTGCAGCACCTGCAGGCAGGCAACGCTCACCTTGACCCAGGGTCCATCTTGCTGGGATGATGTTTTAATT
CCAAACCGGATGAGTGGTGAATGCCAATCCCCACACTGCCCTGGGACTAGTGCAGAATTTTTCTTTAAAT
GTGGAGCACACCCCACCTCTGACAAGGAAACATCAGTAGCTTTGCACCTGATCGCAACAAATAGTCGGAA
CATCACTTGCAT
